>Addgene plasmid #203467 | pAG416GAL10-HTLV_PR | addgene full sequence | sequence record 402840 | Addgene NGS Result
TTGAGATCCTTTTTTTCTGCGCGTAATCTGCTGCTTGCAAACAAAAAAACCACCGCTACCAGCGGTGGTT
TGTTTGCCGGATCAAGAGCTACCAACTCTTTTTCCGAAGGTAACTGGCTTCAGCAGAGCGCAGATACCAA
ATACTGTTCTTCTAGTGTAGCCGTAGTTAGGCCACCACTTCAAGAACTCTGTAGCACCGCCTACATACCT
CGCTCTGCTAATCCTGTTACCAGTGGCTGCTGCCAGTGGCGATAAGTCGTGTCTTACCGGGTTGGACTCA
AGACGATAGTTACCGGATAAGGCGCAGCGGTCGGGCTGAACGGGGGGTTCGTGCACACAGCCCAGCTTGG
AGCGAACGACCTACACCGAACTGAGATACCTACAGCGTGAGCTATGAGAAAGCGCCACGCTTCCCGAAGG
GAGAAAGGCGGACAGGTATCCGGTAAGCGGCAGGGTCGGAACAGGAGAGCGCACGAGGGAGCTTCCAGGG
GGAAACGCCTGGTATCTTTATAGTCCTGTCGGGTTTCGCCACCTCTGACTTGAGCGTCGATTTTTGTGAT
GCTCGTCAGGGGGGCGGAGCCTATGGAAAAACGCCAGCAACGCGGCCTTTTTACGGTTCCTGGCCTTTTG
CTGGCCTTTTGCTCACATGTTCTTTCCTGCGTTATCCCCTGATTCTGTGGATAACCGTATTACCGCCTTT
GAGTGAGCTGATACCGCTCGCCGCAGCCGAACGACCGAGCGCAGCGAGTCAGTGAGCGAGGAAGCGGAAG
AGCGCCCAATACGCAAACCGCCTCTCCCCGCGCGTTGGCCGATTCATTAATGCAGCTGGCACGACAGGTT
TCCCGACTGGAAAGCGGGCAGTGAGCGCAACGCAATTAATGTGAGTTAGCTCACTCATTAGGCACCCCAG
GCTTTACACTTTATGCTTCCGGCTCGTATGTTGTGTGGAATTGTGAGCGGATAACAATTTCACACAGGAA
ACAGCTATGACCATGATTACGCCAAGCGCGCAATTAACCCTCACTAAAGGGAACAAAAGCTGGAGCTCTA
TGACCATGATTACGCCAAGCGGGGTGTGTTGTTGGTGGGTTGGGTGTATAGTTTTTTCTCCTTGACGTTA
AAGTATAGAGGTATATTAACAATTTTTTGTTGATACTTTTATGACATTTGAATAAGAAGTAATACAAACT
GAAAATGTTGAAAGTATTAGTTAAAGTGGTTATGCAGCTTTTCCATTTATATATCTGTTAATAGATCAAA
AATCATCGCTTCGCTGATTAATTACCCCAGAAATAAGGCTAAAAAACTAATCGCATTATCATCCTATGGT
TGTTAATTTGATTCGTTAATTTGAAGGTTTGTGGGGCCAGGTTACTGCCAATTTTTCCTCTTCATAACCA
TAAAAGCTAGTATTGTAGAATCTTTATTGTTCGGAGCAGTGCGGCGCGAGGCACATCTGCGTTTCAGGAA
CGCGACCGGTGAAGACGAGGACGCACGGAGGAGAGTCTTCCGTCGGAGGGCTGTCGCCCGCTCGGCGGCT
TCTAATCCGTACTTCAATATAGCAATGAGCAGTTAAGCGTATTACTGAAAGTTCCAAAGAGAAGGTTTTT
TTAGGCTAAGATAATGGGGCTCTTTACATTTCCACAACATATAAGTAAGATTAGATATGGATATGTATAT
GGTGGTAATGCCATGTAATATGATTATTAAACTTCTTTGCGTCCATCCAAAAAAAAAGTAAGAATTTTTG
AAAATTCAATATAAATGTCTAAAGGTGAAGAATTATTCAGAATTCCAGCTGACCACCGACTAGTGGATCC
CCCATCACAAGTTTGTACAAAAAAGCAGGCTACAAAATGCCAGTTATACCGTTAGATCCCGCCCGTCGGC
CCGTAATTAAAGCCCAGATTGACACCCAGACCAGCCACCCAAAGACTATCGAAGCTCTACTAGATACAGG
AGCAGACATGACAGTCCTTCCGATAGCCTTGTTCTCAAGTAATACTCCCCTCAAAAACACATCCGTGTTA
GGGGCAGGGGGCCAAACCCAAGATCACTTTAAGCTCACCTCCCTTCCTGTGCTAATACGCCTCCCTTTCC
GGACGACGCCTATTGTTTTAACATCTTGCCTAGTTGATACCAAAAACAACTGGGCCATCATAGGTCGTGA
TGCCTTACAACAATGCCAAGGCGTCCTGTACCTCCCTGAGGCAAAAAGGCCGCCTGTAATCTTGTAAAAC
CCAGCTTTCTTGTACTAAGTGGTGATGGGCTGCAGGAATTCGATATCAAGCTTATCGATACCGTCGACCT
CGAGTCATGTAATTAGTTATGTCACGCTTACATTCACGCCCTCCCCCCACATCCGCTCTAACCGAAAAGG
AAGGAGTTAGACAACCTGAAGTCTAGGTCCCTATTTATTTTTTTATAGTTATGTTAGTATTAAGAACGTT
ATTTATATTTCAAATTTTTCTTTTTTTTCTGTACAGACGCGTGTACGCATGTAACATTATACTGAAAACC
TTGCTTGAGAAGGTTTTGGGACGCTCGAAGGCTTTAATTTGCGGCCGGTACCCAATTCGCCCTATAGTGA
GTCGTATTACGCGCGCTCACTGGCCGTCGTTTTACAACGTCGTGACTGGGAAAACCCTGGCGTTACCCAA
CTTAATCGCCTTGCAGCACATCCCCCTTTCGCCAGCTGGCGTAATAGCGAAGAGGCCCGCACCGATCGCC
CTTCCCAACAGTTGCGCAGCCTGAATGGCGAATGG
[124 nt withheld, positions 2766-2889]
C
[91 nt withheld, positions 2891-2981]
A
[49 nt withheld, positions 2983-3031]
CCTTTGACGTTGGAGTCCACGTTCTTT
[37 nt withheld, positions 3059-3095]
ACCCTATCTCGGTCTATTCTTTTGATTTATAAGGGATTTTGCCGATTTCGGCCTATTGGTTAAAAAATGA
GCTGATTTAACAAAAATTTAACGCGAATTTTAACAAAATATTAACGCTTACAATTTCCTGATGCGGTATT
TTCTCCTTACGCATCTGTGCGGTATTTCACACCGCATAGGGTAATAACTGATATAATTAAATTGAAGCTC
TAATTTGTGAGTTTAGTATACATGCATTTACTTATAATACAGTTTTTTAGTTTTGCTGGCCGCATCTTCT
CAAATATGCTTCCCAGCCTGCTTTTCTGTAACGTTCACCCTCTACCTTAGCATCCCTTCCCTTTGCAAAT
AGTCCTCTTCCAACAATAATAATGTCAGATCCTGTAGAGACCACATCATCCACGGTTCTATACTGTTGAC
CCAATGCGTCTCCCTTGTCATCTAAACCCACACCGGGTGTCATAATCAACCAATCGTAACCTTCATCTCT
TCCACCCATGTCTCTTTGAGCAATAAAGCCGATAACAAAATCTTTGTCGCTCTTCGCAATGTCAACAGTA
CCCTTAGTATATTCTCCAGTAGATAGGGAGCCCTTGCATGACAATTCTGCTAACATCAAAAGGCCTCTAG
GTTCCTTTGTTACTTCTTCTGCCGCCTGCTTCAAACCGCTAACAATACCTGGGCCCACCACACCGTGTGC
ATTCGTAATGTCTGCCCATTCTGCTATTCTGTATACACCCGCAGAGTACTGCAATTTGACTGTATTACCA
ATGTCAGCAAATTTTCTGTCTTCGAAGAGTAAAAAATTGTACTTGGCGGATAATGCCTTTAGCGGCTTAA
CTGTGCCCTCCATGGAAAAATCAGTCAAGATATCCACATGTGTTTTTAGTAAACAAATTTTGGGACCTAA
TGCTTCAACTAACTCCAGTAATTCCTTGGTGGTACGAACATCCAATGAAGCACACAAGTTTGTTTGCTTT
TCGTGCATGATATTAAATAGCTTGGCAGCAACAGGACTAGGATGAGTAGCAGCACGTTCCTTATATGTAG
CTTTCGACATGATTTATCTTCGTTTCCTGCAGGTTTTTGTTCTGTGCAGTTGGGTTAAGAATACTGGGCA
ATTTCATGTTTCTTCAACACTACATATGCGTATATATACCAATCTAAGTCTGTGCTCCTTCCTTCGTTCT
TCCTTCTGTTCGGAGATTACCGAATCAAAAAAATTTCAAGGAAACCGAAATCAAAAAAAAGAATAAAAAA
AAAATGATGAATTGAAAAGGTGGTATGGTGCACTCTCAGTACAATCTGCTCTGATGCCGCATAGTTAAGC
CAGCCCCGACACCCGCCAACACCCGCTGACGCGCCCTGACGGGCTTGTCTGCTCCCGGCATCCGCTTACA
GACAAGCTGTGACCGTCTCCGGGAGCTGCATGTGTCAGAGGTTTTCACCGTCATCACCGAAACGCGCGAG
ACGAAAGGGCCTCGTGATACGCCTATTTTTATAGGTTAATGTCATGATAATAATGGTTTCTTAGACGGAT
CGCTTGCCTGTAACTTACACGCGCCTCGTATCTTTTAATGATGGAATAATTTGGGAATTTACTCTGTGTT
TATTTATTTTTATGTTTTGTATTTGGATTTTAGAAAGTAAATAAAGAAGGTAGAAGAGTTACGGAATGAA
GAAAAAAAAATAAACAAAGGTTTAAAAAATTTCAACAAAAAGCGTACTTTACATATATATTTATTAGACA
AGAAAAGCAGATTAAATAGATATACATTCGATTAACGATAAGTAAAATGTAAAATCACAGGATTTTCGTG
TGTGGTCTTCTACACAGACAAGATGAAACAATTCGGCATTAATACCTGAGAGCAGGAAGAGCAAGATAAA
AGGTAGTATTTGTTGGCGATCCCCCTAGAGTCTTTTACATCTTCGGAAAACAAAAACTATTTTTTCTTTA
ATTTCTTTTTTTACTTTCTATTTTTAATTTATATATTTATATTAAAAAATTTAAATTATAATTATTTTTA
TAGCACGTGATGAAAAGGACCCAGGTGGCACTTTTCGGGGAAATGTGCGCGGAACCCCTATTTGTTTATT
TTTCTAAATACATTCAAATATGTATCCGCTCATGAGACAATAACCCTGATAAATGCTTCAATAATATTGA
AAAAGGAAGAGTATGAGTATTCAACATTTCCGTGTCGCCCTTATTCCCTTTTTTGCGGCATTTTGCCTTC
CTGTTTTTGCTCACCCAGAAACGCTGGTGAAAGTAAAAGATGCTGAAGATCAGTTGGGTGCACGAGTGGG
TTACATCGAACTGGATCTCAACAGCGGTAAGATCCTTGAGAGTTTTCGCCCCGAAGAACGTTTTCCAATG
ATGAGCACTTTTAAAGTTCTGCTATGTGGCGCGGTATTATCCCGTATTGACGCCGGGCAAGAGCAACTCG
GTCGCCGCATACACTATTCTCAGAATGACTTGGTTGAGTACTCACCAGTCACAGAAAAGCATCTTACGGA
TGGCATGACAGTAAGAGAATTATGCAGTGCTGCCATAACCATGAGTGATAACACTGCGGCCAACTTACTT
CTGACAACGATCGGAGGACCGAAGGAGCTAACCGCTTTTTTGCACAACATGGGGGATCATGTAACTCGCC
TTGATCGTTGGGAACCGGAGCTGAATGAAGCCATACCAAACGACGAGCGTGACACCACGATGCCTGTAGC
AATGGCAACAACGTTGCGCAAACTATTAACTGGCGAACTACTTACTCTAGCTTCCCGGCAACAATTAATA
GACTGGATGGAGGCGGATAAAGTTGCAGGACCACTTCTGCGCTCGGCCCTTCCGGCTGGCTGGTTTATTG
CTGATAAATCTGGAGCCGGTGAGCGTGGGTCTCGCGGTATCATTGCAGCACTGGGGCCAGATGGTAAGCC
CTCCCGTATCGTAGTTATCTACACGACGGGGAGTCAGGCAACTATGGATGAACGAAATAGACAGATCGCT
GAGATAGGTGCCTCACTGATTAAGCATTGGTAACTGTCAGACCAAGTTTACTCATATATACTTTAGATTG
ATTTAAAACTTCATTTTTAATTTAAAAGGATCTAGGTGAAGATCCTTTTTGATAATCTCATGACCAAAAT
CCCTTAACGTGAGTTTTCGTTCCACTGAGCGTCAGACCCCGTAGAAAAGATCAAAGGATCTTC
Features (pLannotate 1.2.2; 24 found; start..end, strand, type, name):
      1..589     +  rep_origin     ori: high-copy-number ColE1/pMB1/pBR322/pUC origin of replication
    772..864     +  CDS            lacI (fragment): lac repressor; lacI; The lac repressor binds to the lac operator to inhibit transcription in E. coli. This inhibition can be relieved by adding lactose or isopropyl-β-D-thiogalactopyranoside (IPTG).
    877..898     +  protein_bind   CAP binding site: CAP binding activates transcription in the presence of cAMP. E. coli catabolite activator protein
    913..943     +  promoter       lac promoter: promoter for the E. coli lac operon
    951..967     +  protein_bind   lac operator: The lac repressor binds to the lac operator to inhibit transcription in E. coli. This inhibition can be relieved by adding lactose or isopropyl-β-D-thiogalactopyranoside (IPTG). lac repressor encoded by lacI
   1012..1030    +  promoter       T3 promoter: promoter for bacteriophage T3 RNA polymerase
   1101..1753    -  promoter       GAL1,10 promoter: GAL1 and GAL10 genes of S. cerevisiae; divergent inducible promoter, regulated by Gal4
   1765..1789    +  CDS            YPet (fragment): yellow fluorescent protein optimized for FRET with CyPet (Nguyen and Daugherty, 2005)
   1827..1851    +  protein_bind   attB1: mutant version of attB; recombination site for the Gateway® BP reaction BP Clonase™
   1857..2234    +  CDS            gag-pro (fragment): PRO_HTL1A - Also known as prt. Experimental evidence at protein level: Swiss-Prot protein existence level 1. [Protease]: The aspartyl protease mediates proteolytic cleavages of Gag and Gag-Pol polyproteins during or shortly after the release of the virion from the plasma membrane. Cleavages take place as an ordered, step-wise cascade to yield mature proteins. This process is called maturation. Displays maximal activity during the budding process just prior to particle release from the cell. Cleaves the translation initiation factor eIF4G leading to the inhibition of host cap-dependent translat
   2239..2263    -  protein_bind   attB2: mutant version of attB; recombination site for the Gateway® BP reaction BP Clonase™
   2267..2314    +  misc_feature   MCS (fragment): pBluescript multiple cloning site
   2315..2562    +  terminator     CYC1 terminator: S. cerevisiae CYC1; transcription terminator for CYC1
   2581..2599    -  promoter       T7 promoter: promoter for bacteriophage T7 RNA polymerase
   2607..2762    +  CDS            lacZα (fragment): LacZα fragment of β-galactosidase; lacZ fragment
   2766..3194    +  rep_origin     f1 ori (sequence partly withheld): f1 bacteriophage origin of replication; arrow indicates direction of (+) strand synthesis
   3222..3273    -  misc_feature   bom (fragment): basis of mobility region from pBR322
   3352..4155    -  CDS            URA3: orotidine-5'-phosphate decarboxylase, required for uracil biosynthesis; S. cerevisiae URA3; yeast auxotrophic marker, counterselectable with 5-fluoroorotic acid (5-FOA)
   4156..4371    -  promoter       URA3 promoter: S. cerevisiae URA3
   4379..4428    -  misc_feature   bom (fragment): basis of mobility region from pBR322
   4530..4565    -  CDS            rop (fragment): Rop protein, which maintains plasmids at low copy number; rop
   4633..5136    -  misc_feature   CEN/ARS: S. cerevisiae CEN6 centromere fused to an autonomously replicating sequence
   5173..5277    +  promoter       AmpR promoter: bla
   5278..6138    +  CDS            AmpR: β-lactamase; bla; confers resistance to ampicillin, carbenicillin, and related antibiotics
