[The description below was written by a language model from this plasmid's Addgene catalogue record and pLannotate feature annotations shown in this document.]
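Description:
pAG416GAL10-HTLV_PR is a yeast expression shuttle plasmid of about 6.3 kb, built by Gateway cloning into the pAG416GAL10-ccdB-6stop destination backbone. In Saccharomyces cerevisiae it is maintained through a CEN/ARS element (the CEN6 centromere fused to an autonomously replicating sequence), which gives stable, low-copy inheritance. Selection in yeast relies on the URA3 auxotrophic marker driven by its own promoter, which is also counterselectable with 5-fluoroorotic acid. In E. coli the plasmid replicates from a high-copy ColE1/pUC-type origin and is selected with ampicillin through the β-lactamase gene. An f1 origin and pBluescript-derived remnants (lac promoter/operator, a lacZα fragment, T3 and T7 promoters, and partial multiple cloning site) are carried over from the parental vector. Several very short annotated fragments (lacI, rop, bom, YPet) appear to be backbone remnants or chance matches rather than functional parts.

The payload is the human T-lymphotropic virus protease, annotated as a roughly 380 bp fragment of the HTLV-1 gag-pro reading frame that encodes the viral aspartyl protease responsible for processing Gag and Gag-Pol polyproteins during virion maturation. The coding sequence sits between attB1 and attB2 sites left by the Gateway recombination. It lies downstream of the divergent GAL1,10 promoter region, used here in the GAL10 orientation, and is followed by the CYC1 transcription terminator. Because this promoter is regulated by Gal4, protease expression is galactose-inducible. No epitope tag or reporter fusion is annotated on the insert. The associated publication describes a multiplexed method for rapidly identifying viral protease inhibitors, so the plasmid presumably supplies inducible HTLV protease expression in yeast for that type of screen.
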