Addgene plasmid #203467: pAG416GAL10-HTLV_PR
Purpose: Expresses HTLV protease from a GAL10 promoter with a URA3 marker
Depositing lab: Alejandro Chavez. Depositing organization: University of California, San Diego (UCSD). Publication: A multiplex method for rapidly identifying viral protease inhibitors. Hong SJ, Resnick SJ, Iketani S, Cha JW, Albert BA, Fazekas CT, Chang CW, Liu H, Dagan S, Abagyan MR, Fajtova P, Culbertson B, Brace B, Reddem ER, Forouhar F, Glickman JF, Balkovec JM, Stockwell BR, Shapiro L, O'Donoghue AJ, Sabo Y, Freundlich JS, Ho DD, Chavez A. Mol Syst Biol. 2025 Feb;21(2):158-172. doi: 10.1038/s44320-024-00082-1. Epub 2025 Jan 6. PubMed 39762652.
Backbone
  Vector backbone: pAG416GAL10-ccdB-6stop
  Vector type: Yeast Expression
  Selectable markers: URA3
Growth in bacteria
  Bacterial resistance: Ampicillin, 100 μg/mL
  Growth temperature: 37°C
  Growth strain: DH5alpha
  Copy number: Unknown
Gene/Insert
  Gene/Insert name: HTLV protease (alt name: Human T-lymphotrophic Virus protease)
  Promoter: GAL10
  Cloning method: Gateway Cloning
  Sequencing primers: 5′ tggggctctttacatttcca
Terms and licenses: Academic/Nonprofit Terms; Industry Terms: Not Available to Industry
How to cite: pAG416GAL10-HTLV_PR was a gift from Alejandro Chavez (Addgene plasmid # 203467 ; http://n2t.net/addgene:203467 ; RRID:Addgene_203467)
